>Addgene plasmid #202772 | pDGE1108 | addgene full sequence | sequence record 404729 | Addgene NGS Result
TTCCTGGCGTTTTCTTGTCGCGTGTTTTAGTCGCATAAAGTAGAATACTTGCGACTAGAACCGGAGACAT
TACGCCATGAACAAGAGCGCCGCCGCTGGCCTGCTGGGCTATGCCCGCGTCAGCACCGACGACCAGGACT
TGACCAACCAACGGGCCGAACTGCACGCGGCCGGCTGCACCAAGCTGTTTTCCGAGAAGATCACCGGCAC
CAGGCGCGACCGCCCGGAGCTGGCCAGGATGCTTGACCACCTACGCCCTGGCGACGTTGTGACAGTGACC
AGGCTAGACCGCCTGGCCCGCAGCACCCGCGACCTACTGGACATTGCCGAGAGCATCCAGGAGGCCGGCG
CGGGCCTGCGTAGCCTGGCAGAGCCGTGGGCCGACACCACCACGCCGGCCGGCCGCATGGTGTTGACCGT
GTTCGCCGGCATTGCCGAGTTCGAGCGTTCCCTAATCATCGACCGCACCCGGAGCGGGCGCGAGGCCGCC
AAGGCCCGAGGCGTGAAGTTTGGCCCCCGCCCTACCCTCACCCCGGCACAGATCGCGCACGCCCGCGAGC
TGATCGACCAGGAAGGCCGCACCGTGAAAGAGGCGGCTGCACTGCTTGGCGTGCATCGCTCGACCCTGTA
CCGCGCACTTGAGCGCAGCGAGGAAGTGACGCCCACCGAGGCCAGGCGGCGCGGTGCCTTCCGTGAGGAC
GCATTGACCGAGGCCGACGCCCTGGCGGCCGCCGAGAATGAACGCCAAGAGGAACAAGCATGAAACCGCA
CCAGGACGGCCAGGACGAACCGTTTTTCATTACCGAAGAGATCGAGGCGGAGATGATCGCGGCCGGGTAC
GTGTTCGAGCCGCCCGCGCACGTCTCAACCGTGCGGCTGCATGAAATCCTGGCCGGTTTGTCTGATGCCA
AGCTGGCGGCCTGGCCGGCCAGCTTGGCCGCTGAAGAAACCGAGCGCCGCCGTCTAAAAAGGTGATGTGT
ATTTGAGTAAAACAGCTTGCGTCATGCGGTCGCTGCGTATATGATGCGATGAGTAAATAAACAAATACGC
AAGGGGAACGCATGAAGGTTATCGCTGTACTTAACCAGAAAGGCGGGTCAGGCAAGACGACCATCGCAAC
CCATCTAGCCCGCGCCCTGCAACTCGCCGGGGCCGATGTTCTGTTAGTCGATTCCGATCCCCAGGGCAGT
GCCCGCGATTGGGCGGCCGTGCGGGAAGATCAACCGCTAACCGTTGTCGGCATCGACCGCCCGACGATTG
ACCGCGACGTGAAGGCCATCGGCCGGCGCGACTTCGTAGTGATCGACGGAGCGCCCCAGGCGGCGGACTT
GGCTGTGTCCGCGATCAAGGCAGCCGACTTCGTGCTGATTCCGGTGCAGCCAAGCCCTTACGACATATGG
GCCACCGCCGACCTGGTGGAGCTGGTTAAGCAGCGCATTGAGGTCACGGATGGAAGGCTACAAGCGGCCT
TTGTAGTGTCGCGGGCGATCAAAGGCACGCGCATCGGCGGTGAGGTTGCCGAGGCGCTGGCCGGGTACGA
GCTGCCCATTCTTGAGTCCCGTATCACGCAGCGCGTGAGCTACCCAGGCACTGCCGCCGCCGGCACAACC
GTTCTTGAATCAGAACCCGAGGGCGACGCTGCCCGCGAGGTCCAGGCGCTGGCCGCTGAAATTAAATCAA
AACTCATTTGAGTTAATGAGGTAAAGAGAAAATGAGCAAAAGCACAAACACGCTAAGTGCCGGCCGTCCG
AGCGCACGCAGCAGCAAGGCTGCAACGTTGGCCAGCCTGGCAGACACGCCAGCCATGAAGCGGGTCAACT
TTCAGTTGCCGGCGGAGGATCACACCAAGCTGAAGATGTACGCGGTACGCCAAGGCAAGACCATTACCGA
GCTGCTATCTGAATACATCGCGCAGCTACCAGAGTAAATGAGCAAATGAATAAATGAGTAGATGAATTTT
AGCGGCTAAAGGAGGCGGCATGGAAAATCAAGAACAACCAGGCACCGACGCCGTGGAATGCCCCATGTGT
GGAGGAACGGGCGGTTGGCCAGGCGTAAGCGGCTGGGTTGTCTGCCGGCCCTGCAATGGCACTGGAACCC
CCAAGCCCGAGGAATCGGCGTGAGCGGTCGCAAACCATCCGGCCCGGTACAAATCGGCGCGGCGCTGGGT
GATGACCTGGTGGAGAAGTTGAAGGCCGCGCAGGCCGCCCAGCGGCAACGCATCGAGGCAGAAGCACGCC
CCGGTGAATCGTGGCAAGCGGCCGCTGATCGAATCCGCAAAGAATCCCGGCAACCGCCGGCAGCCGGTGC
GCCGTCGATTAGGAAGCCGCCCAAGGGCGACGAGCAACCAGATTTTTTCGTTCCGATGCTCTATGACGTG
GGCACCCGCGATAGTCGCAGCATCATGGACGTGGCCGTTTTCCGTCTGTCGAAGCGTGACCGACGAGCTG
GCGAGGTGATCCGCTACGAGCTTCCAGACGGGCACGTAGAGGTTTCCGCAGGGCCGGCCGGCATGGCCAG
TGTGTGGGATTACGACCTGGTACTGATGGCGGTTTCCCATCTAACCGAATCCATGAACCGATACCGGGAA
GGGAAGGGAGACAAGCCCGGCCGCGTGTTCCGTCCACACGTTGCGGACGTACTCAAGTTCTGCCGGCGAG
CCGATGGCGGAAAGCAGAAAGACGACCTGGTAGAAACCTGCATTCGGTTAAACACCACGCACGTTGCCAT
GCAGCGTACGAAGAAGGCCAAGAACGGCCGCCTGGTGACGGTATCCGAGGGTGAAGCCTTGATTAGCCGC
TACAAGATCGTAAAGAGCGAAACCGGGCGGCCGGAGTACATCGAGATCGAGCTAGCTGATTGGATGTACC
GCGAGATCACAGAAGGCAAGAACCCGGACGTGCTGACGGTTCACCCCGATTACTTTTTGATCGATCCCGG
CATCGGCCGTTTTCTCTACCGCCTGGCACGCCGCGCCGCAGGCAAGGCAGAAGCCAGATGGTTGTTCAAG
ACGATCTACGAACGCAGTGGCAGCGCCGGAGAGTTCAAGAAGTTCTGTTTCACCGTGCGCAAGCTGATCG
GGTCAAATGACCTGCCGGAGTACGATTTGAAGGAGGAGGCGGGGCAGGCTGGCCCGATCCTAGTCATGCG
CTACCGCAACCTGATCGAGGGCGAAGCATCCGCCGGTTCCTAATGTACGGAGCAGATGCTAGGGCAAATT
GCCCTAGCAGGGGAAAAAGGTCGAAAAGGTGTCTTTCCTGTGGATAGCACGTACATTGGGAACCCAAAGC
CGTACATTGGGAACCGGAACCCGTACATTGGGAACCCAAAGCCGTACATTGGGAACCGGTCACACATGTA
AGTGACTGATATAAAAGAGAAAAAAGGCGATTTTTCCGCCTAAAACTCTTTAAAACTTATTAAAACTCTT
AAAACCCGCCTGGCCTGTGCATAACTGTCTGGCCAGCGCACAGCCGAAGAGCTGCAAAAAGCGCCTACCC
TTCGGTCGCTGCGCTCCCTACGCCCCGCCGCTTCGCGTCGGCCTATCGCGGCCGCTGGCCGCTCAAAAAT
GGCTGGCCTACGGCCAGGCAATCTACCAGGGCGCGGACAAGCCGCGCCGTCGCCACTCGACCGCCGGCGC
CCACATCAAGGCACCCTGCCTCGCGCGTTTCGGTGATGACGGTGAAAACCTCTGACACATGCAGCTCCCG
GAGACGGTCACAGCTTGTCTGTAAGCGGATGCCGGGAGCAGACAAGCCCGTCAGGGCGCGTCAGCGGGTG
TTGGCGGGTGTCGGGGCGCAGCCATGACCCAGTCACGTAGCGATAGCGGAGTGTATACTGGCTTAACTAT
GCGGCATCAGAGCAGATTGTACTGAGAGTGCACCATATGCGGTGTGAAATACCGCACAGATGCGTAAGGA
GAAAATACCGCATAAGGCGCTCTTCCGCTTCCTCGCTCACTGACTCGCTGCGCTCGGTCGTTCGGCTGCG
GCGAGCGGTATCAGCTCACTCAAAGGCGGTAATACGGTTATCCACAGAATCAGGGGATAACGCAGGAAAG
AACATGTGAGCAAAAGGCCAGCAAAAGGCCAGGAACCGTAAAAAGGCCGCGTTGCTGGCGTTTTTCCATA
GGCTCCGCCCCCCTGACGAGCATCACAAAAATCGACGCTCAAGTCAGAGGTGGCGAAACCCGACAGGACT
ATAAAGATACCAGGCGTTTCCCCCTGGAAGCTCCCTCGTGCGCTCTCCTGTTCCGACCCTGCCGCTTACC
GGATACCTGTCCGCCTTTCTCCCTTCGGGAAGCGTGGCGCTTTCTCATAGCTCACGCTGTAGGTATCTCA
GTTCGGTGTAGGTCGTTCGCTCCAAGCTGGGCTGTGTGCACGAACCCCCCGTTCAGCCCGACCGCTGCGC
CTTATCCGGTAACTATCGTCTTGAGTCCAACCCGGTAAGACACGACTTATCGCCACTGGCAGCAGCCACT
GGTAACAGGATTAGCAGAGCGAGGTATGTAGGCGGTGCTACAGAGTTCTTGAAGTGGTGGCCTAACTACG
GCTACACTAGAAGGACAGTATTTGGTATCTGCGCTCTGCTGAAGCCAGTTACCTTCGGAAAAAGAGTTGG
TAGCTCTTGATCCGGCAAACAAACCACCGCTGGTAGCGGTGGTTTTTTTGTTTGCAAGCAGCAGATTACG
CGCAGAAAAAAAGGATCTCAAGAAGATCCTTTGATCTTTTCTACGGGGTCTGACGCTCAGTGGAACGAAA
ACTCACGTTAAGGGATTTTGGTCATGCATGATATATCTCCCAATTTGTGTAGGGCTTATTATGCACGCTT
AAAAATAATAAAAGCAGACTTGACCTGATAGTTTGGCTGTGAGCAATTATGTGCTTAGTGCATCTAACGC
TTGAGTTAAGCCGCGCCGCGAAGCGGCGTCGGCTTGAACGAATTTCTAGCTAGACATTATTTGCCGACTA
CCTTGGTGATCTCGCCTTTCACGTAGTGGACAAATTCTTCCAACTGATCTGCGCACGAGGCCAAGCGATC
TTCTTCTTGTCCAAGATAAGCCTGTCTAGCTTCAAGTATGACGGGCTGATACTGGGCCGGCAGGCGCTCC
ATTGCCCAGTCGGCAGCGACATCCTTCGGCGCGATTTTGCCGGTTACTGCGCTGTACCAAATGCGGGACA
ACGTAAGCACTACATTTCGCTCATCGCCAGCCCAGTCGGGCGGCGAGTTCCATAGCGTTAAGGTTTCATT
TAGCGCCTCAAATAGATCCTGTTCAGGAACCGGATCAAAGAGTTCCTCCGCCGCTGGACCTACCAAGGCA
ACGCTATGTTCTCTTGCTTTTGTCAGCAAGATAGCCAGATCAATGTCGATCGTGGCTGGCTCGAAGATAC
CTGCAAGAATGTCATTGCGCTGCCATTCTCCAAATTGCAGTTCGCGCTTAGCTGGATAACGCCACGGAAT
GATGTCGTCGTGCACAACAATGGTGACTTCTACAGCGCGGAGAATCTCGCTCTCTCCAGGGGAAGCCGAA
GTTTCCAAAAGGTCGTTGATCAAAGCTCGCCGCGTTGTTTCATCAAGCCTTACGGTCACCGTAACCAGCA
AATCAATATCACTGTGTGGCTTCAGGCCGCCATCCACTGCGGAGCCGTACAAATGTACGGCCAGCAACGT
CGGTTCGAGATGGCGCTCGATGACGCCAACTACCTCTGATAGTTGAGTCGATACTTCGGCGATCACCGCT
TCCCCCATGATGTTTAACTTTGTTTTAGGGCGACTGCCCTGCTGCGTAACATCGTTGCTGCTCCATAACA
TCAAACATCGACCCACGGCGTAACGCGCTTGCTGCTTGGATGCCCGAGGCATAGACTGTACCCCAAAAAA
ACAGTCATAACAAGCCATGAAAACCGCCACTGCGCCGTTACCACCGCTGCGTTCGGTCAAGGTTCTGGAC
CAGTTGCGTGAGCGCATACGCTACTTGCATTACAGCTTACGAACCGAACAGGCTTATGTCCACTGGGTTC
GTGCCCGAATTGATCACAGGCAGCAACGCTCTGTCATCGTTACAATCAGCATGCTACCCTCCGCGAGATC
ATCCGTGTTTAAAACCCGGCAGCTTAGTTGCCGTTCTTCCGAATAGCATCGGTAACATGAGCAAAGTCTG
CCGCCTTACAACGGCTCTCCCGCTGACGCCGTCCCGGACTGATGGGCTGCCTGTATCGAGTGGTGATTTT
GTGCCGAGCTGCCGGTCGGGGAGCTGTTGGCTGGCTGGTGGCAGGATATATTGTGGTGTAAACAAATTGA
CGCTTAGACAACTTAATAACACATTGCGGATCCCTCGGTCACATGTGCATCCTCGTAAAGCGACTAAATG
GAGCAACCTACTGTTTTTGAAGTTTGGGTTGCCATGTAATCACTTGCAATAAATATATGTACTAATGACT
GCATCGGCTTGCGTGTCTAAATTTGTAGCTTATTGAAAACTTTTTGTGGTTAAAGACGAATCCAGTTAAC
TAACATAAGTTTAACAAAACAAGACCTTTTCCATATATAGACCACCGTTACCAACTTACAAAGAAGCCAA
ATAAAGTACAACACAACACTTGCAAGTTACAAAAAGAGAGGAAAAAAAACATGGTACCATTTGACAACAT
ATAGAAACACACATAAACATTACTTATAACAAAAAGATTCAAACTCGGCTTTTATTATCTCCCCCTGATC
AAATTCTAAACACTTTATTCCTCATAAACTAACTCCCCGACATTGGAGTTATTGGACTATGACGATGACA
TCAGTGGGGTAAGCTCACTTGTGCCCCAGTTTGCTAGGGAGGTCGCAGTATCTGGCCACAGCCACCTCGT
GCTGCTCGACGTAGGTTTCTTTGTCGGCCTCCTTGATTCTTTCCAGTCTGTGGTCCACATAGTAGACGCC
GGGCATCTTGAGGTTCTTAGCGGGTTTCTTGGATCTGTATGTGGTCTTGAAGTTGCAGATCAGGTGGCCC
CCGCCCACGAGCTTCAGGGCCATGTCGCTTCTGCCTTCCAGGCCGCCGTCAGCGGGGTACAGCATCTCGG
TGTTGGCCTCCCAGCCGAGTGTTTTCTTCTGCATCACAGGGCCGTTGGATGGGAAGTTCACCCCTCTGAT
CTTGACGTTGTAGATGAGGCAGCCGTCCTGGAGGCTGGTGTCCTGGGTAGCGGTCAGCACGCCCCCATCT
TCGTATGTGGTGACTCTCTCCCATGTGAAGCCCTCAGGGAAGGACTGCTTAAAGAAGTCGGGGATGCCCT
GGGTGTGGTTGATGAAGGTTCTGCTGCCGTACATGAAGCTGGTAGCCAGGATGTCGAAGGCGAAGGGGAG
AGGGCCGCCCTCGACCACCTTGATTCTCATGGTCTGGGTGCCCTCGTAGGGCTTGCCTTCGCCCTCGGAT
GTGCACTTGAAGTGGTGGTTGTTCACGGTGCCCTCCATGTACAGCTTCATGTGCATGTTCTCCTTAATCA
GCTCGCTCATAGTAGTGTGCTGGCCACCACGAGTACGGTCACGGTCATGTTCCCCACCAGTATGTTGCTG
TCCGTAGTACTGAGCTCTGTCTTTCAGATCCTGAGCTTTGCTTCCCAACTTCATCCTTGCACTGTCCAAC
TTGTCTGATCCCTGTGGGTGCTCTCCCGTTGCGTACCTATTCACAATCAATAGGTATCATACCAAGCATT
TTACCTATATAGATGATATACACAGACACATTCAAGCTAGCTAGGTCAAATTTCGTATTTAGTTAACCAA
ATGTTCCCTAGAATTTGCAATTTCTTATTGTTACATTTGTTATTCGACCAAAAAAATTGATCCAAAGCTA
CTGGCTCAACACATGCATGCACATATTGCACAAAATTATGAAGTAAGATGATAAATGTGTGCTTACTTGT
AAATCCAAGAGAAAACGGTTATAGCGGCAATGCCAAACCCTCCAGAGGAAAGAAAACCGGTGATGAGGAG
TGCAACTGTGATGAGAGCCGGGACAAGGATTGGGCTGAAGATAACGAGCAGAGGTGTTGCAACAGTCAAA
GCTATGACAGTTCCAACAAGGGTAAGGCTGGAGAGAACAAGGAGGGAACCACCAGCTGTGACAGCAGTTG
CAGCTTTAGCAATCTGCCTAGACTTGGAGTAGTCAGATCCTCGTCCGGACATCTGGTACTGGTCACGATC
TCGGCCCATCATCGGGTACTGATCTCTGCCGATGATATCGTGATGGGTTCCTCTAGCTGTATCCGCCATT
TTTTTGTTCTTGTTTACTAGAGAGAATGAGATTTTGAATGAGAGATTGATCAAAAAGATGTGTATATATT
TTGGAAGAGGTAGGAGTGTTTGTTAGATATATTAAGAAAGGAGACGAGAAGTCACGTGTCAATGGAGACA
TCATGCAATTGTAGGCCACGTGTTAATGGCGTCACCATGCAGCCGCTGCATGTGTTAACGAGAGGAGTCT
ATTCAAAGACACGTTTGTTTTTTGCCTAGCTCAGAATGTGGCGTTGGCATCGAACCGAAACATAAAACGC
AAAACGAACCTTTGGGCTCGTCAGTATGGGTTTGGGCCTTCAATAGATTCCTTCTATACGGCCCACATAT
CCACTATTGGCAACAAAATTAGAAAAATTTAGGATTTAGTTTTAAAATTTGTTCCGCGACATTCTAGAAC
TCCGAGCTCGAATTCTAGTAGCGCACTATTTTCAGAAGAAGTTCCCAATAGTAGTCCAAAATTTTTGTAA
CGAAGGGAGCATAATAGTTACATGCAAAGGAAAACTGCCATTCTTTAGAGGGGATGCTTGTTTAAGAACA
AAAAATATATCACTTTCTTTTGTTCCAAGTCATTGCGTATTTTTTTAAAAATATTTGTTCCTTCGTATAT
TTCGAGCTTCAATCACTTTATGGTTCTTTGTATTCTGGCTTTGCTGTAAATCGTAGCTAACCTTCTTCCT
AGCAGAAATTATTAATACTTGGGATATTTTTTTAGAATCAAGTAAATTACATATTACCACCACATCGAGC
TGCTTTTAAATTCATATTACAGCCATATAGGCTTGATTCATTTTGCAAAATTTCCAGGATATTGACAACG
TTAACTTAATAATATCTTGAAATATTAAAGCTATTATGATTAGGGGTGCAAATGGACCGAGTTGGTTCGG
TTTATATCAAAATCAAACCAAACCAACTATATCGGTTTGGATTGGTTCGGTTTTGCCGGGTTTTCAGCAT
TTTCTGGTTTTTTTTTTTGTTAGATGAATATTATTTTAATCTTACTTTGTCAAATTTTTGATAAGTAAAT
ATATGTGTTAGTAAAAATTAATTTTTTTTACAAACATATGATCTATTAAAATATTCTTATAGGAGAATTT
TCTTAATAACACATGATATTTATTTATTTTAGTCGTTTGACTAATTTTTCGTTGATGTACACTTTCAAAG
TTAACCAAATTTAGTAATTAAGTATAAAAATCAATATGATACCTAAATAATGATATGTTCTATTTAATTT
TAAATTATCGAAATTTCACTTCAAATTCGAAAAAGATATATAAGAATTTTGATAGATTTTGACATATGAA
TATGGAAGAACAAAGAGATTGACGCATTTTAGTAACACTTGATAAGAAAGTGATCGTACAACCAATTATT
TAAAGTTAATAAAAATGGAGCACTTCATATTTAACGAAATATTACATGCCAGAAGAGTCGCAAATATTTC
TAGATATTTTTTAAAGAAAATTCTATAAAAAGTCTTAAAGGCATATATATAAAAACTATATATTTATATT
TTGGTTTGGTTCGAATTTGTTTTACTCAATACCAAACTAAATTAGACCAAATATAATTGGGATTTTTAAT
CGATGCTAGCTTGTTTACACCTCGATTGTTTCACATATCATTTATTACCTCCTATTAGTACATGTGTGAA
CGTACGGAATAACTTTGCCCCCAAAATTTAAAAGAACATGCAGTTCTTTACAATGTATTGATTATATATT
ATATAAGGTAGTTGGATTGGTTTTGATTTAGGTTTCGAAAAACAGATTGAGTTTAATTGTGGGATAATAT
GTTTGGAACAATTTTTTGAGAAAGTAATTTTAAAGAATTTTTATGTAACTTTCATGTGAAAATCTACTAT
TGAATTGTTTTTTGTTAAAACAATCTATATGATTTACAAAAAGTTATCTAAACACTAAAGACATTGAGTA
TTCTTTGAGTATAAATGAACCAAGTGGAGGAATACGATCATCGCCTTTAAAATTTAAGACTGGAGCTAAT
ATGAACCCCAATTACTGGAGCTAATTGGATATTTAATTACTGGGTCCTTGAGGTGGGTTATTAAGAGGTA
TTAATTTGAGTAATAAATTTTAAGATGAGCCTTTAAAAATCAAAAATAAGAAAAAGGTTTGGGGGCTTAA
GATGAAGCCACATGTAATAGGAAAGCTGGGTCCAGGGGTTTGATAGATGGAGGGGTAAATACTTTTAAAT
AGGTAACGATTGGGGTAGAAAATATCGAATAGTATAACATGAATACTTATAACTAATATTTGATAGTAGA
GGGACATATCCCTTTTGTGTTTCTTATTTGGATACCAAAAAAATCAGACCAAAATGAACTGACAAGCTCT
TTATCCATATATACCAAATCACAACATCATTTCACATACAACTCTATATAAAAATATTAATTTTAAATTG
ACTCTTAACATGAACTGCTTGATTTTTCATACCAACAATGACCGAATATTTGAGATTGACTCAAACAAAG
GGATAGAAACAAAAATAATCAAAAGGAAATACAAATGAGAAGCATATTATCTGCAATCAATAGACGAGGT
GCTGCTCTCAAAATGAAAGTTTGTATATTTCTTCTGTTTCTCTTTCTGGGAATGCTGTATGGTCACTGGA
TTTTGGTTTTAGGAATTAGAAATTTTATTGATAGAAGTATTTTACAAATACAAATACATACTAAGGGTTT
CTTATATGCTCAACACATGAGCGAAACCCTATAAGAACCCTAATTCCCTTATCTGGGAACTACTCACACA
TTATTCTGGAGAAAAATAGAGAGAGATAGATTTGTAGAGAGAGACTGGTGATTTTTGCGGACAAGCTCAG
ACTTTACGCTTCTTCTTTGGGTCAGCCCTAGAGTCACCACCCAACTGCGACAGATCTATCCTTGTCTCAT
AGAGCCCTGTAATAGATTGGTGAATAAGGGTAGCGTCCAACACTTCCTTGGTTGATGTGTAGCGCTTTCT
GTCGATAGTGGTATCGAAGTACTTAAAGGCTGCTGGGGCTCCCAGATTGGTCAGTGTGAACAGGTGGATG
ATGTTTTCCGCTTGTTCCCTTATCGGCTTATCTCTGTGCTTGTTGTACGCGGAAAGCACCTTTAATTGTA
GAAAACCAGTAAAACATGGACAATTAGGAGGCATCGATTATCTAACCAAAGACTTTAACAACACTAATCT
GCCACTAATATTCATGAGAAGTCCTTACCTTATCGAGGTTAGCGTCTGCAAGAATGACCCGCTTGGAAAA
TTCGCTGATCTGCTCTATGATCTCATCAAGATAGTGCTTGTGCTGCTCGACAAACAACTGCTTCTGCTCG
TTGTCCTCTGGTGACCCCTTCAGCTTCTCATAGTGTGAGGCCAAGTACAGGAAGTTGACGTACTTACTGG
GCAATGCCAGCTCGTTGCCCTTCTGCAGTTCTCCGGCAGATGCCAGCATGCGTTTTCTGCCATTTTCCAA
TTCGAAAAGCGAATACTTGGGCAGTTTGATAATGAGGTCTTTCTTCACCTCTTTGTAACCTGGTTTGTAT
AATTTTGGTTCAGTTAATTAGGAAAATTACATAATGGCTCCAAAAAAAAATTATCGACCTTTTACCAAAA
AAAATAAAATTTATCGACCTTGACAGGAAAAAGTTACAAATCAAAAGAAAGAATATCGTCTGGCATCCAA
TATTTTACCTTTAGCCTCGAGGAAGTCGATCGGATTCTTCTCGAACGAGGACCTTTCCATTATGGTAATT
CCAAGCAGTTCCTTGACGCTTTTCAGTTTCTTGCTCTTGCCCTTCTCCACCTTGGCCACTACCAGTACGC
TGTATGCCACGGTAGGGCTATCAAAGCCTCCGTATTTCTTCGGATCCCAATCCTTCTTCCTCGCAATCAG
TTTGTCGGAGTTGCGCTTAGGGAGAATGGACTCCTTGGAGAAACCACCGGTTTGAACCTCCGTTTTCTTG
ACTATGTTGACTTGGGGCATGCTGAGAACCTTACGCACAGTCGCAAAATCCCTGCCCTTATCCCAGACAA
TCTCACCTGCAAGAAACAGCAAAGAGAGAGTTAAGATATAAGTGAACAAGAAAGTCTTGGGATCGACATA
CATACAATCAATTGATCAAATTCCTAGGATTAAACATATGAAATAGGAAAGACAGACCTGTTTCGCCATT
TGTCTCGATCAGAGGCCTCTTCCGGATTTCACCATTCGCCAGAGTGATCTCTGTCTTGAAGAAGTTCATG
ATATTCGAGTAAAAGAAGTATTTCGCGGTAGCCTTGCCGATCTCTTGTTCTGACTTCGCGATCATCTTCC
TAACGTCGTACACCTTGTAATCCCCGTACACAAACTCAGACTCCAGTTTCGGATACTTCTTGATGAGAGC
AGTGCCAACAACGGCGTTCAGGTAGGCGTCATGGGCATGATGGTAGTTGTTGATCTCGCGAACCTTGTAA
AACTGGAAGTCCTTCCGGAAGTCACTAACCAGTTTGCTCTTGAGGGTGATCACCTGCGTAACCATCAAAA
GTCAATATGGATTCATCACAAATTAATCAGGAATAGAAAGATCGGGTGGCCTTGAAGTTGATCAAATAAA
AAGTTTCGAACTTTAGTTTGATATGGTAAAGGAAAGTTGGAAACTTTACCTTTACCTCCCTGATAAGTTT
GTCATTCTCATCATACTTCGTATTCATACGCGAATCGAGTATCTGGGCCACATGTTTCGTAATCTGACGA
GTTTCAACCAACTGGCGCTTGATGAAGCCGGCTTTGTCGAGCTCAGACAGTCCGCCCCTTTCTGCCTTCG
TGAGATTGTCGAATTTCCGTTGGGTTATGAGCTTAGCATTCAAAAGCTGCCTCCAATAGTTCTTCATCTT
CTTCACAACCTCCTCGCTGGGTACATTGTCGGATTTTCCGCGGTTCTTGTCTGAGCGCGTAAGGACCTAT
AACACGGGAGAAACCAAAAAGCAAACTCATTTCACGCCAAATACTACAGATTTCTCAAAAATTAAGTTAT
AATCCATATATCCTGACAAGAAATTGATTAAAACACAGTTGCTTTACCTTGTTGTCAATACTATCGTCCT
TCAGGAAAGATTGAGGGACAATGTGATCCACATCATAGTCGGAGAGTCTGTTAATGTCGAGCTCTTGGTC
GACGTACATATCTCTCCCATTCTGGAGGTAATAGAGGTACAGCTTCTCGTTCTGGAGTTGAGTATTTTCG
ACTGGGTGCTCTTTCAGAATCTGACTCCCAAGCTCCTTGATGCCTTCCTCTATCCGCTTCATGCGCTCCC
GTGAGTTCTTCTGCCCTTTCTGAGTCGTCTGGTTTTCCCTCGCCATCTCGATGACGATGTTCTCCGGCTT
ATGGCGGCCCATGACCTGTAGCAATAATTAAAACAAAAATACCACAAACAGTTAGAACTGAGGCAAGAAG
AATGAATGCAGAGAAAAAAAATCTTAGCTATTCATGGAAATGGAAGTGCGACGAACACCTAAAATGCAAG
GAGCATAACCAAATGCAGAACTTACCTTCACCAGCTCATCCACAACCTTCACTGTCTGCAGTATGCCCTT
CTTTATAGCTGGCGATCCAGCCAGGTTGGCTATGTGTTCGTGAAGGCTATCGCCCTGACCTGACACTTGG
GCCTTCTGGATATCTTCTTTGAAGGTCAGTGAGTCATCGTGAATAAGCTGCATGAAGTTCCGATTCGCAA
AACCGTCGGATTTGAGAAAGTCCAGTATAGTCTTGCCGGATTGCTTGTCGCGGATGCCGTTGATGAGCTT
CCTGGAGAGCCTTCCCCAACCTAAAACATAGAACAAACATTTGTCTCATCACAAATATGCATCAAGGAAC
ACTCAGAAGTTAGTCATATACCCAAATTCTTGAAACTAGAGAAACAAAAAAAGAGGGATCATTGCGGAAA
CCTTTTGACCTCTTACCTGTATATCTCCTCCTCTTCAACTGCTTCATGACCTTGTCATCGAACAGATGCG
CATAAGTCTTAAGGCGCTCCTCGATCATTTCTCTGTCCTCAAACAGCGTGAGAGTCAGCACGATGTCCTC
GAGGATGTCCTCGTTCTCCTCGTTGTCAAGGAAGTCCTTGTCCTTGATGATTTTCAACAGGTCATGGTAT
GTGCCAAGAGAGGCATTGAACCTATCCTCAACGCCGCTGATTTCCACAGAATCAAAGCATTCGATCTTCT
TAAAGTAGTCCTCTTTAAGCTGTTTCACAGTGACCTTCCGATTGGTTTTGAACAAGAGATCGACAATGGC
CTTCTTCTGCTCACCTGTTATAACAGTAAAAATTACTTTAGAAACAAAACAAAAGTGTGGTCTTTTAGGA
ATGATTATTGATCAGTTCATAGTTTAAAATCTTGTGTTTTTATCGTAAAAGTGTGGACCAGGATTTACCT
GACAGGAAGGCCGGTTTGCGCATCCCCTCCGTCACATATTTCACCTTCGTCAGCTCGTTGTAGACCGTGA
AGTATTCGTACAGGAGACTATGCTTGGGCAGGACTTTCTCATTTGGGAGATTCTTATCGAAGTTGGTCAT
CCTTTCGATGAAGGACTGTGCACTCGCACCCTTGTCCACGACCTCTTCGAAGTTCCAAGGCGTGATAGTC
TCCTCGGATTTGCGTGTCATCCACGCAAACCGCGAGTTCCCGCGTGCGAGTGGACCTAATGAATTAATAG
AAAAATCAGGCAAATTAGAAAAGAAATAATTCTCAAAAGAGAACAACTGAGGTCAGAAAATAGCATTCAT
CAACTGAAACTAGGTATTTCTTCATATGATACTAACCTACATAGTAGGGAATGCGGAACGTGAGGATCTT
TTCAATCTTCTCTCTGTTGTCTTTCAGGAACGGATAGAAGTCCTCTTGCCTCCTCAAGATAGCATGCAGC
TCACCGAGGTGGATCTGGTGCGGTATGCTGCCATTGTCGAAGGTACGCTGCTTCCGAAGCAAATCTTCGC
GGTTCAATTTAACGAGCAGCTCCTCTGTACCGTCCATCTTTTCCAGAATAGGCTTGATGAATTTGTAGAA
TTCCTCCTGACTTGCACCTAATAATATCATCAGAGGAAAACTCAATTCTTATATCTTACAGAAATGAACA
ACAAAATACATGTAGCAGAGAGGAAAACAATCATAAGTAACAACTTACCTCCATCAATGTACCCTGCGTA
GCCATTCTTCGATTGGTCAAAGAAAATCTCCTTGTACTTCTCGGGGAGTTGCTGGCGAACCAAAGCCTTC
AGAAGGGTCAGATCCTGGTGATGCTCGTCGTACCTCTTGATCATGGAGGCGCTAAGTGGCGCTTTGGTTA
TCTCCGTGTTGACCCGCAGAATGTCACTGAGCAAGATAGCGTCTGACAGATTCTTGGCAGCCAAGAACAG
GTCGGCATACTGATCACCTACAAAAGTTTAAAAGACTCAATTTTAACTCTACAGCTTCAAATAAATTTCC
GCAAAGAAATTGATAGGTTTAGACAACAAAAGAAGAGTTCCAATTTCAAGAGCACCTATTTGGGCGAGCA
GATTGTCCAGATCATCATCGTATGTATCCTTTGACAGCTGCAGCTTCGCGTCCTCGGCGAGGTCAAAGTT
GCTTTTGAAGTTAGGGGTGAGGCCCAGAGACAGTGCAATCAGATTCCCGAACAAGCCGTTCTTCTTCTCG
CCTGGCAATTGAGCGATCAGATTCTCAAGCCGTCTGGACTTCGAAAGTCTGGCAGACAGTATTGCCTTGG
CGTCGACACCTGAGATTGTTTGCAAAGAAAAATCTCAAAGCATGTACAATCTATAAACTTATGATGGAAA
AAGAAAAGAAAGGTAACTAAGGAATGTTACCTGATGCATTGATGGGGTTCTCCTCGAACAGCTGATTGTA
GGTTTGGACGAGCTGAATGAACAGTTTATCCACATCGGAGTTATCCGGGTTGAGGTCCCCTTCGATCAAG
AAATGGCCACGAAACTTTATCATGTGCGCGAGAGCCAGGTATATGAGCCGAAGGTCTGCCTTATCGGTTG
AGTCCACCAGCTTCTTGCGAAGGTGGTATATAGTCGGATACTTTTCATGATAGGCTACTTCGTCAACAAT
ATTCCCAAAGATGGGGTGACGCTCGTGTTTCTTATCTTCCTCTACCAGGAAGGATTCCTCGAGGCGATGG
AAGAACGAGTCGTCAACCTGCAAAATCAAGTTTATTGATCATCAAGTGAGTTTACATGTAGTTAAATGCT
TTCAGTAATATCCCAATGAAGCAGGATATGCTTTCAGTACAAAATACATAAGCATACTATATCATAAAAA
TCCTTACCTTCGCCATCTCGTTGCTAAAGATCTCTTGGAGATAACAGATTCTGTTCTTCCTGCGAGTGTA
CCTTCTCCTCGCAGTACGTTTAAGCCTTGTCGCCTCCGCGGTTTCTCCAGAGTCAAAGAGCAGAGCTCCG
ATCAAGTTCTTCTTAATGCTGTGCCTATCTGTGTTGCCCAGCACTTTAAATTTCTTCGAAGGTACCTTGT
ATTCATCGGTGATAACGGCCCACCCAACTGAGTTCGTACCAATATCAAGTCCAATGCTGTACTTCTTGTC
CATTTTCCAGCTGACCTTCCGCTTCTTCTTCGGTGGGCTAGAAGCCATTGCTGTGGTGAGAGAAACAGAG
CGTGAGCTCAAATACACAAGTACGAAATCAGAGTTATGAGAGAGGATTTGGAGAAAGAAGATCACCTGAA
GATCGTTTGCGTCGCGCGAATGAGAGAGACGGCAGAGAAAACGAGAAGCTTTAAGAGGACGAACAAAAAC
CCTAATGTCACTCCTTTTATATAGATGAGAAATTTAGGGTTTGGGCTCTAATGGAGCTGTCTACATGGGC
TTTCATTTCTTTATCCAGTAAAGAACCGGTTTAACAGGTTCCCTGGTTTATACGTGGTTTTAGCCGGTTA
ACTTACGGAATATTATTTTTATCTTAAGTTACACAAATTACATCATTAATAGTAAAACAAAATTTTATGG
TGCAATTTAAGTTTTTATGATGAGTGAAATTCGAATAATATACAAATATTTTACTGTTTAGGTTTCCCTA
AACCTACTTTTAGATATGTAAATTAAACATTTTTTTTTTTTTGGTTAGAACCAAGTCAGTGATCATAGAA
CTCAAAAAGCTGGTGTTTCAATTGGTACAAGCATTTTTATTGCAAGATATAAAAATTCAGAAGGACATAT
CCTTGATGTATGTACATGAAGGAACCGATTTTGACTCCAAGCTACAAAGAAGAAGAAGAATGATATACAA
AGAAAACTGCATATCCTCACCATGAAATTGAAAGCTAGAGGAAGGGGAATAACAGATACTCTGCGTAGAA
GAGATTCCATATAAACCGATAATATCCTGAGATAGCTTCCTGCAATAATCAAATGTTTCTACACTCCGTT
AGATATACACTCCATTGATGTTCCGTGATAACGAGTTTATGTTTGTACAAAAGTATTTTACCTTGGTGTA
GTTTGCTTTTTCTAGTACCCATGTCTACCAAAGATCAACAACAAAGATATTAGAGATTAATGAATTTGGC
AGTGTCAAATGCAGAAACTAAAGCATATAGTTATGAAGTTCTTGTGCATTATCTCAAAAGTATGTAAGAG
ATATAAGAGTATCTCATAATGCTTTACCTGGAAAATTAAGCCTGAAGCCAAGATCACATGTGCAGGAATC
ATCAAGCTACCTCTAAAAACCTGTTCATTGTTAAAGGATAAGAGGGTTGGTCTTTTCAAAGCTGCATACT
GAGGAAAGTAACAATATCGCAACAAAAATAAATTGGTGGCGATAGTTTATCAAGCTTCTACATGCAGTAA
TGGTGTTCGTGCTTTAATTAACCGAAATAGTTAAGACGGAAATAGATGAATTCACCTGAGGCATGTAGAA
AGCTAGTGATATGGCTGAAACATAATTTACTAGCAGAAGTCCAGAACCGAGGAATGCAATGTTTCTCACT
CCAAGTTTTGTTGCCAGGGTTGATATTTGGAACCTATTCAAGATCAATCAAAGGCATGATTAACTAAACA
TGCTTGAACAAACACATAAAGACAATATATCAAACGGAGCTGGTTAAACATTGTCTTTGACTGTCAAATG
GATTGAGCCAAAGAGCGGAAAGAAAATGGTTATGCGTGCAGTTACTTACTTTCGATCTCCTTCAACATCA
GGAAGGTCCTTTGTAATAGCAATGACCAGTGCAAACAGTGTCACAAAAGATGTGATGAACGCCACAGGTG
CACTGCAAATAGCGAATCAAAAGTTGAGCTCCAAGCTTGAATTCTTGCAGAGACCGAGACGTTGATCGGC
ACGTAAGAGGTTCCAACTTTCACCATAATGAAATAAGATCACTACCGGGCGTATTTTTTGAGTTATCGAG
ATTTTCAGGAGCTAAGGAAGCTAAAATGGAGAAAAAAATCACTGGATATACCACCGTTGATATATCCCAA
TGGCATCGTAAAGAACATTTTGAGGCATTTCAGTCAGTTGCTCAATGTACCTATAACCAGACCGTTCAGC
TGGATATTACGGCCTTTTTAAAGACCGTAAAGAAAAATAAGCACAAGTTTTATCCGGCCTTTATTCACAT
TCTTGCCCGCCTGATGAATGCTCATCCGGAATTCCGTATGGCAATGAAAGACGGTGAGCTGGTGATATGG
GATAGTGTTCACCCTTGTTACACCGTTTTCCATGAGCAAACTGAAACGTTTTCATCGCTCTGGAGTGAAT
ACCACGACGATTTCCGGCAGTTTCTACACATATATTCGCAAGATGTGGCGTGTTACGGTGAAAACCTGGC
CTATTTCCCTAAAGGGTTTATTGAGAATATGTTTTTCGTCTCAGCCAATCCCTGGGTGAGTTTCACCAGT
TTTGATTTAAACGTGGCCAATATGGACAACTTCTTCGCCCCCGTTTTCACCATGGGCAAATATTATACGC
AAGGCGACAAGGTGCTGATGCCGCTGGCGATTCAGGTTCATCATGCCGTTTGTGATGGCTTCCATGTCGG
CAGAATGCTTAATGAATTACAACAGTACTGCGATGAGTGGCAGGGGGGGCGTAAACGCCGCGTGGATCCG
GCTTACTAAAAGCCAGATAACAGTATGCGTATTTGCGCGCTGATTTTTGCGGTATAAGAATATATACTGA
TATGTATACCCGAAGTATGTCAAAAAGAGGTATGCTATGAAGCAGCGTATTACAGTGACAGTTGACAGCG
ACAGCTATCAGTTGCTCAAGGCATATATGATGTCAATATCTCCGGTCTGGTAAGCACAACCATGCAGAAT
GAAGCCCGTCGTCTGCGTGCCGAACGCTGGAAAGCGGAAAATCAGGAAGGGATGGCTGAGGTCGCCCGGT
TTATTGAAATGAACGGCTCTTTTGCTGACGAGAACAGGGGCTGGTGAAATGCAGTTTAAGGTTTACACCT
ATAAAAGAGAGAGCCGTTATCGTCTGTTTGTGGATGTACAGAGTGATATTATTGACACGCCCGGGCGACG
GATGGTGATCCCCCTGGCCAGTGCACGTCTGCTGTCAGATAAAGTCTCCCGTGAACTTTACCCAGTGGTG
CATATCGGGGATGAAAGCTGGCGCATGATGACCACCGATATGGCCAGTGTGCCGGTTTCCGTTATCGGGG
AAGAAGTGGCTGATCTCAGCCACCGCGAAAATGACATCAAAAACGCCATTAACCTGATGTTCTGGGGAAT
ATAAATGTCAGGCTCCCTTATACACAGCCAGTCGGTCTCAGCTTCTGCAGGCATGCGACGTCGAGCTTAG
CTTGAGCTTGGATCAGATTGTCGTTTCCCGCCTTCAGTTTAAACTATCAGTGTTTGACAGGATATATTGG
CGGGTAAACCTAAGAGAAAAGAGCGTTTATTAGAATAATCGGATATTTAAAAGGGCGTGAAAAGGTTTAT
CCGTTCGTCCATTTGTATGTGCATGCCAACCACAGGGTTCCCCTCGGGATCAAAGTACTTTAAAGTACTT
TAAAGTACTTTAAAGTACTTTGATCCAACCCCTCCGCTGCTATAGTGCAGTCGGCTTCTGACGTTCAGTG
CAGCCGTGTTCTGAAAACGACATGTCGCACAAGTCCTAAGTTACGCGACAGGCTGCCGCCCTGCCCTT
Features (pLannotate 1.2.2; 24 found; start..end, strand, type, name):
    101..502     +  CDS            Y4CG_SINFN (fragment): Protein inferred from homology: Swiss-Prot protein existence level 3. From Sinorhizobium fredii (strain NBRC 101917 / NGR234).
   1062..1691    +  CDS            pVS1 StaA: stability protein from the Pseudomonas plasmid pVS1 (Heeb et al., 2000)
   2120..3193    +  CDS            pVS1 RepA: replication protein from the Pseudomonas plasmid pVS1 (Heeb et al., 2000)
   3259..3453    +  rep_origin     pVS1 oriV: origin of replication for the Pseudomonas plasmid pVS1 (Heeb et al., 2000)
   3656..3695    +  CDS            rop (fragment): Rop protein, which maintains plasmids at low copy number; rop
   3797..3933    +  misc_feature   bom: basis of mobility region from pBR322
   4123..4711    -  rep_origin     ori: high-copy-number ColE1/pMB1/pBR322/pUC origin of replication
   4957..5744    -  CDS            SmR (fragment): aminoglycoside adenylyltransferase (Murphy, 1985); aadA; confers resistance to spectinomycin and streptomycin
   5755..5811    -  CDS            GmR (fragment): gentamycin acetyltransferase; aacC1; confers resistance to gentamycin
   5987..6010    -  promoter       Pc promoter (fragment): intI1 (promoter lies within the coding sequence); class 1 integron promoter
   6269..6293    +  misc_feature   LB T-DNA repeat: left border repeat from nopaline C58 T-DNA
   6808..7500    -  CDS            TagRFP: TagRFP is a basic (constitutively fluorescent) red fluorescent protein published in 2007, derived from Entacmaea quadricolor. It has very low acid sensitivity.
   7501..8217    -  CDS            OLEO2_BRANA: Experimental evidence at protein level: Swiss-Prot protein existence level 1. May have a structural role to stabilize the lipid body during desiccation of the seed by preventing coalescence of the oil. Probably interacts with both lipid and phospholipid moieties of lipid bodies. May also provide recognition signals for specific lipase anchorage in lipolysis during seedling growth. From Brassica napus (Rape).
  10915..11074   -  polyA_signal   CaMV poly(A) signal (fragment): cauliflower mosaic virus polyadenylation signal
  11506..16464   -  CDS            cas9: CAS9_STRP1 - Also known as csn1 From Streptococcus pyogenes serotype M1.
  16595..16873   -  CDS            cas9 (fragment): CAS9_STRP1 - Also known as csn1 From Streptococcus pyogenes serotype M1.
  17608..17682   -  CDS            HST (fragment): HSTC_ARATH - Also known as HPT2, VTE2-2. Experimental evidence at protein level: Swiss-Prot protein existence level 1. Involved in the synthesis of plastoquinone-9. Can use both homogentisic acid and 2,5-dihydroxyphenylacetic acid gamma-lactone as prenyl acceptors, and solanesyl diphosphate > farnesyl diphosphate > geranylgeranyl diphosphate >> phytyl diphosphate as prenyl donors. Do not catalyze the decardoxylation of homogentisate uncoupled from prenylation. From Arabidopsis thaliana (Mouse-ear cress).
  17948..18031   -  CDS            HST (fragment): HSTC_ARATH - Also known as HPT2, VTE2-2. Experimental evidence at protein level: Swiss-Prot protein existence level 1. Involved in the synthesis of plastoquinone-9. Can use both homogentisic acid and 2,5-dihydroxyphenylacetic acid gamma-lactone as prenyl acceptors, and solanesyl diphosphate > farnesyl diphosphate > geranylgeranyl diphosphate >> phytyl diphosphate as prenyl donors. Do not catalyze the decardoxylation of homogentisate uncoupled from prenylation. From Arabidopsis thaliana (Mouse-ear cress).
  18183..18554   -  CDS            HST (fragment): HSTC_ARATH - Also known as HPT2, VTE2-2. Experimental evidence at protein level: Swiss-Prot protein existence level 1. Involved in the synthesis of plastoquinone-9. Can use both homogentisic acid and 2,5-dihydroxyphenylacetic acid gamma-lactone as prenyl acceptors, and solanesyl diphosphate > farnesyl diphosphate > geranylgeranyl diphosphate >> phytyl diphosphate as prenyl donors. Do not catalyze the decardoxylation of homogentisate uncoupled from prenylation. From Arabidopsis thaliana (Mouse-ear cress).
  18613..18715   +  promoter       cat promoter: promoter of the E. coli cat gene encoding chloramphenicol acetyltransferase
  18716..19374   +  CDS            CmR: chloramphenicol acetyltransferase; cat; confers resistance to chloramphenicol
  19556..19714   +  CDS            ccdA (fragment): CCDA_ECO57 - Also known as H, letA. Experimental evidence at protein level: Swiss-Prot protein existence level 1. Antitoxin component of a type II toxin-antitoxin (TA) system which inhibits the post-segregational killing (PSK) of plasmid-free cells, also referred to as a plasmid addiction system. Binds to and blocks the activity of CcdB; will also remove bound CcdB protein from the CcdB-GyrA complex by forming a CcdA-CcdB complex, a process termed rejuvenation. Functions as a transcriptional corepressor for the ccdAB operon, repression also requires CcdB (By similarity). From Escherichia coli
  19719..20021   +  CDS            ccdB: CCDB_ECOLI - Also known as G, letB, letD. Experimental evidence at protein level: Swiss-Prot protein existence level 1. Toxic component of a type II toxin-antitoxin (TA) system, functioning in plasmid maintainence. Responsible for the post- segregational killing (PSK) of plasmid-free cells, also referred to as a plasmid addiction system. Half-life of over 2 hours. Cell killing by CcdB is accompanied by filamentation, defects in chromosome and plasmid segregation, defects in cell division, formation of anucleate cells, decreased DNA synthesis and plasmid loss. Interferes with the activity of DN
  20145..20169   +  misc_feature   RB T-DNA repeat: right border repeat from nopaline C58 T-DNA
