[The description below was written by a language model from this plasmid's Addgene catalogue record and pLannotate feature annotations shown in this document.]
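Description:
pDGE1108 is a 20.4 kb binary T-DNA vector built on the pJOG272 backbone for CRISPR/Cas9 knockout work in Arabidopsis thaliana. It is a recipient ("empty") plasmid into which guide RNA units are still to be inserted. The backbone carries a ColE1/pMB1-type origin with the pBR322 bom region for replication in E. coli. It also carries the pVS1 oriV with RepA and StaA, which supports stable maintenance in Agrobacterium. An aadA spectinomycin/streptomycin resistance gene is annotated outside the T-DNA. However, the catalogue lists chloramphenicol as the bacterial selection, which is supplied by the cat gene in the ccdB cassette. Because that cassette encodes the CcdB gyrase toxin, the plasmid has to be propagated in a ccdB-tolerant strain.

Three modules lie between the nopaline-type left and right border repeats. Next to the left border is the FAST marker, an oleosin–TagRFP fusion that makes transgenic seeds fluoresce red, so transformed or transgene-free seeds can be sorted visually without antibiotic or herbicide selection. Its promoter is not annotated. The second module is listed as pRPS5a:zCas9_ttriple, a Streptococcus pyogenes Cas9 coding sequence under the RPS5a promoter. The split Cas9 annotation suggests an interrupted, possibly intron-containing, gene. The "ttriple" name points to a composite terminator, of which only a CaMV poly(A) fragment is annotated. The HST fragments upstream of Cas9 probably reflect genomic sequence within the promoter region. Adjacent to the right border sits the CmR–ccdB cassette, which can be excised with BsaI. Golden Gate replacement of this cassette with sgRNA arrays removes the toxin and counter-selects unmodified vector. The associated publication concerns targeted gene deletions made with multiple guide RNAs.
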