Addgene plasmid #202772: pDGE1108
Purpose: CRISPR-KO in Arabidopsis thaliana
Depositing lab: Johannes Stuttmann. Depositing organization: CNRS UMR 7265 Institut Biosciences et Biotechnologie d'Aix- Marseille (BIAM). Publication: Targeted gene deletion with SpCas9 and multiple guide RNAs in Arabidopsis thaliana: four are better than two. Ordon J, Kiel N, Becker D, Kretschmer C, Schulze-Lefert P, Stuttmann J. Plant Methods. 2023 Mar 28;19(1):30. doi: 10.1186/s13007-023-01010-4. PubMed 36978193.
Backbone
  Vector backbone: pJOG272
  Vector type: Plant Expression, CRISPR
  Selectable markers: RED seed fluorescence (FAST)
Growth in bacteria
  Bacterial resistance: Chloramphenicol, 25 μg/mL
  Growth temperature: 37°C
  Growth strain: ccdB Survival
  Growth instructions: Strain may grow fairly slow. Use clean glassware or (better) single use plastic culture tubes.
  Copy number: Unknown
Gene/Insert 1
  Gene/Insert name: FAST marker
Gene/Insert 2
  Gene/Insert name: pRPS5a:zCas9_ttriple
Gene/Insert 3
  Gene/Insert name: ccdB cassette (BsaI-excisable)
Terms and licenses: Academic/Nonprofit Terms; Industry Terms: Not Available to Industry
How to cite: pDGE1108 was a gift from Johannes Stuttmann (Addgene plasmid # 202772 ; http://n2t.net/addgene:202772 ; RRID:Addgene_202772)
